Addgene plasmid #227357: pGEX-parkin W403A
Purpose: For bacterial expression of hyperactive parkin mutant.
Depositing lab: Kalle Gehring. Depositing organization: McGill University. Publication: Naturally occurring hyperactive variants of human parkin. Huq TS, Luo J, Fakih R, Sauve V, Gehring K. Commun Biol. 2024 Aug 8;7(1):961. doi: 10.1038/s42003-024-06656-x. PubMed 39117722.
Backbone
  Vector backbone: pGEX-6P-1
  Backbone manufacturer: Amersham
  Vector type: Bacterial Expression
Growth in bacteria
  Bacterial resistance: Ampicillin, 100 μg/mL
  Growth temperature: 37°C
  Growth strain: NEB Stable
  Copy number: Low Copy
Gene/Insert
  Gene/Insert name: Parkin W403A (alt name: PARK2)
  Species: H. sapiens (human)
  Mutation: Codon usage optimized for E.coli expression. Changed tryptophane 403 to alanine.
  Entrez Gene: PRKN (a.k.a. AR-JP, LPRS2, PARK2, PDJ)
  Tag / fusion protein: GST (C terminal on backbone)
  Cloning method: Gene Synthesis
  Sequencing primers: 5′ pGEXF; 3′ pGEXR
Terms and licenses: Academic/Nonprofit Terms; Industry Terms: Not Available to Industry
Depositor comments: 5' Cloning Site: BamHI (unknown if destroyed), 3' Cloning Site: XhoI (unknown if destroyed).
How to cite: pGEX-parkin W403A was a gift from Kalle Gehring (Addgene plasmid # 227357 ; http://n2t.net/addgene:227357 ; RRID:Addgene_227357)
