[The description below was written by a language model from this plasmid's Addgene catalogue record and pLannotate feature annotations shown in this document.]
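Description:
pGEX-parkin W403A is a bacterial expression plasmid built on the pGEX-6P-1 backbone for producing a hyperactive mutant of human parkin (PRKN, also known as PARK2) in E. coli. The 6,364 nt sequence carries a ColE1/pMB1-type origin of replication and a β-lactamase gene with its own promoter for ampicillin selection. The catalogue lists the plasmid as low copy, although only short fragments of rop and the bom region are annotated. A lacI gene driven by the lacIq promoter supplies abundant lac repressor from the plasmid itself. Leftover lac promoter, operator and lacZα sequences sit downstream of it as backbone remnants.

The expression cassette consists of the strong hybrid tac promoter followed by a lac operator, so transcription is held off by the repressor and induced with IPTG. This drives the Schistosoma japonicum glutathione S-transferase coding sequence, followed after a short linker by the parkin open reading frame. The catalogue describes the GST tag as "C terminal on backbone", but the feature table places GST upstream of parkin, which makes it an N-terminal fusion partner, as is usual for pGEX vectors. The protease site in the linker is not annotated.

The parkin insert was made by gene synthesis with codons optimised for E. coli and was placed between the BamHI and XhoI sites. It carries a substitution of tryptophan 403 to alanine. Parkin is an E3 ubiquitin ligase, and the record describes this variant as hyperactive. The construct is suited to glutathione-affinity purification of recombinant mutant parkin for biochemical study of its ligase activity, in the context of work on hyperactive parkin variants.
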