Features (pLannotate 1.2.2; 17 found; start..end, strand, type, name):
      6..107     -  CDS            yciV (fragment): RNAAM_ECOLI - Also known as trpH From Escherichia coli (strain K12).
    183..211     +  promoter       tac promoter: strong E. coli promoter; hybrid between the trp and lac UV5 promoters
    219..235     +  protein_bind   lac operator: The lac repressor binds to the lac operator to inhibit transcription in E. coli. This inhibition can be relieved by adding lactose or isopropyl-β-D-thiogalactopyranoside (IPTG). lac repressor encoded by lacI
    258..911     +  CDS            GST26_SCHJA: Experimental evidence at protein level: Swiss-Prot protein existence level 1. GST isoenzymes appear to play a central role in the parasite detoxification system. Other functions are also suspected including a role in increasing the solubility of haematin in the parasite gut. From Schistosoma japonicum (Blood fluke).
    951..2345    +  CDS            PRKN: PRKN_HUMAN - Also known as PARK2. Experimental evidence at protein level: Swiss-Prot protein existence level 1. Functions within a multiprotein E3 ubiquitin ligase complex, catalyzing the covalent attachment of ubiquitin moieties onto substrate proteins (PubMed:10888878, PubMed:10973942, PubMed:11431533, PubMed:12150907, PubMed:12628165, PubMed:15105460, PubMed:16135753, PubMed:21376232, PubMed:21532592, PubMed:23754282, PubMed:23620051, PubMed:24660806, PubMed:24751536, PubMed:32047033, PubMed:29311685, PubMed:22396657). Substrates include SYT11 and VDAC1 (PubMed:32047033, PubMed:29311685). O
   2381..2420    +  CDS            rop (fragment): Rop protein, which maintains plasmids at low copy number; rop
   2522..2562    +  misc_feature   bom (fragment): basis of mobility region from pBR322
   2667..2771    +  promoter       AmpR promoter: bla
   2772..3632    +  CDS            AmpR: β-lactamase; bla; confers resistance to ampicillin, carbenicillin, and related antibiotics
   3803..4391    +  rep_origin     ori: high-copy-number ColE1/pMB1/pBR322/pUC origin of replication
   4577..4628    -  misc_feature   bom (fragment): basis of mobility region from pBR322
   4635..4712    +  promoter       lacIq promoter: lacI (mutant); In the lacIq allele, a single base change in the promoter boosts expression of the lacI gene about 10-fold.
   4713..5795    +  CDS            lacI: lac repressor; lacI; The lac repressor binds to the lac operator to inhibit transcription in E. coli. This inhibition can be relieved by adding lactose or isopropyl-β-D-thiogalactopyranoside (IPTG).
   5808..5829    +  protein_bind   CAP binding site: CAP binding activates transcription in the presence of cAMP. E. coli catabolite activator protein
   5844..5874    +  promoter       lac promoter: promoter for the E. coli lac operon
   5882..5898    +  protein_bind   lac operator: The lac repressor binds to the lac operator to inhibit transcription in E. coli. This inhibition can be relieved by adding lactose or isopropyl-β-D-thiogalactopyranoside (IPTG). lac repressor encoded by lacI
   5918..6091    +  CDS            lacZα: LacZα fragment of β-galactosidase; lacZ fragment
>Addgene plasmid #227357 | pGEX-parkin W403A | addgene full sequence | sequence record 466577 | Addgene NGS Result
ACGTTATCGACTGCACGGTGCACCAATGCTTCTGGCGTCAGGCAGCCATCGGAAGCTGTGGTATGGCTGT
GCAGGTCGTAAATCACTGCATAATTCGTGTCGCTCAAGGCGCACTCCCGTTCTGGATAATGTTTTTTGCG
CCGACATCATAACGGTTCTGGCAAATATTCTGAAATGAGCTGTTGACAATTAATCATCGGCTCGTATAAT
GTGTGGAATTGTGAGCGGATAACAATTTCACACAGGAAACAGTATTCATGTCCCCTATACTAGGTTATTG
GAAAATTAAGGGCCTTGTGCAACCCACTCGACTTCTTTTGGAATATCTTGAAGAAAAATATGAAGAGCAT
TTGTATGAGCGCGATGAAGGTGATAAATGGCGAAACAAAAAGTTTGAATTGGGTTTGGAGTTTCCCAATC
TTCCTTATTATATTGATGGTGATGTTAAATTAACACAGTCTATGGCCATCATACGTTATATAGCTGACAA
GCACAACATGTTGGGTGGTTGTCCAAAAGAGCGTGCAGAGATTTCAATGCTTGAAGGAGCGGTTTTGGAT
ATTAGATACGGTGTTTCGAGAATTGCATATAGTAAAGACTTTGAAACTCTCAAAGTTGATTTTCTTAGCA
AGCTACCTGAAATGCTGAAAATGTTCGAAGATCGTTTATGTCATAAAACATATTTAAATGGTGATCATGT
AACCCATCCTGACTTCATGTTGTATGACGCTCTTGATGTTGTTTTATACATGGACCCAATGTGCCTGGAT
GCGTTCCCAAAATTAGTTTGTTTTAAAAAACGTATTGAAGCTATCCCACAAATTGATAAGTACTTGAAAT
CCAGCAAGTATATAGCATGGCCTTTGCAGGGCTGGCAAGCCACGTTTGGTGGTGGCGACCATCCTCCAAA
ATCGGATCTGGAAGTTCTGTTCCAGGGGCCCCTGGGATCCATGATCGTTTTCGTTCGTTTCAACTCTTCT
CACGGTTTCCCGGTTGAAGTTGACTCTGACACCTCTATCTTCCAGCTGAAAGAAGTTGTTGCGAAACGTC
AGGGTGTTCCAGCAGACCAGCTGCGTGTTATCTTCGCAGGTAAAGAACTGCGTAACGACTGGACCGTTCA
GAACTGCGATCTGGATCAGCAGTCTATCGTTCACATCGTTCAGCGTCCGTGGCGTAAAGGTCAGGAAATG
AACGCGACTGGTGGTGACGACCCGCGTAACGCGGCGGGTGGTTGTGAACGTGAACCGCAGTCTCTGACAC
GTGTTGACCTGTCTTCCTCTGTTCTGCCGGGTGACTCCGTTGGTCTGGCCGTAATTCTGCACACCGACTC
TCGTAAAGACTCCCCGCCGGCTGGTTCTCCGGCGGGTCGCTCTATCTACAACTCTTTCTACGTGTACTGC
AAAGGTCCGTGCCAGCGTGTACAGCCGGGTAAACTGCGTGTTCAGTGTTCCACTTGCCGTCAGGCGACCC
TGACCCTGACCCAGGGTCCGAGCTGCTGGGACGACGTTCTGATCCCGAACCGTATGTCCGGTGAATGTCA
GTCCCCGCACTGTCCGGGTACCTCCGCAGAATTTTTCTTTAAATGCGGTGCCCACCCGACCTCTGACAAA
GAAACCTCTGTTGCTCTGCACCTGATCGCTACCAACTCCCGTAACATCACCTGCATCACCTGCACCGACG
TTCGCTCCCCGGTTCTGGTTTTTCAGTGCAACTCTCGTCACGTTATCTGCCTGGATTGCTTCCACCTGTA
CTGCGTTACTCGTCTGAATGACCGCCAGTTCGTTCACGACCCGCAGCTGGGCTACTCTCTGCCGTGCGTT
GCGGGTTGCCCGAACTCCCTGATTAAAGAACTGCACCACTTCCGTATCCTGGGCGAGGAACAGTACAACC
GTTACCAGCAGTACGGCGCTGAAGAATGCGTTCTGCAGATGGGTGGCGTTCTGTGCCCGCGTCCGGGTTG
CGGCGCGGGCCTGCTGCCGGAACCGGACCAGCGTAAAGTGACGTGTGAAGGTGGTAACGGTTTAGGTTGC
GGCTTCGCGTTCTGTCGTGAATGCAAAGAAGCATATCATGAAGGTGAATGTTCCGCAGTTTTTGAAGCTA
GCGGCACCACTACCCAGGCGTACCGTGTTGATGAACGTGCTGCTGAACAGGCTCGTGCGGAAGCAGCAAG
TAAAGAAACTATTAAAAAGACCACTAAACCGTGTCCGCGTTGCCACGTTCCGGTTGAAAAGAACGGTGGT
TGCATGCACATGAAATGCCCGCAGCCGCAGTGCCGTCTGGAATGGTGCTGGAACTGCGGTTGCGAATGGA
ACCGTGTTTGCATGGGTGACCACTGGTTCGACGTTTAGCTCGAGCGGCCGCATCGTGACTGACTGACGAT
CTGCCTCGCGCGTTTCGGTGATGACGGTGAAAACCTCTGACACATGCAGCTCCCGGAGACGGTCACAGCT
TGTCTGTAAGCGGATGCCGGGAGCAGACAAGCCCGTCAGGGCGCGTCAGCGGGTGTTGGCGGGTGTCGGG
GCGCAGCCATGACCCAGTCACGTAGCGATAGCGGAGTGTATAATTCTTGAAGACGAAAGGGCCTCGTGAT
ACGCCTATTTTTATAGGTTAATGTCATGATAATAATGGTTTCTTAGACGTCAGGTGGCACTTTTCGGGGA
AATGTGCGCGGAACCCCTATTTGTTTATTTTTCTAAATACATTCAAATATGTATCCGCTCATGAGACAAT
AACCCTGATAAATGCTTCAATAATATTGAAAAAGGAAGAGTATGAGTATTCAACATTTCCGTGTCGCCCT
TATTCCCTTTTTTGCGGCATTTTGCCTTCCTGTTTTTGCTCACCCAGAAACGCTGGTGAAAGTAAAAGAT
GCTGAAGATCAGTTGGGTGCACGAGTGGGTTACATCGAACTGGATCTCAACAGCGGTAAGATCCTTGAGA
GTTTTCGCCCCGAAGAACGTTTTCCAATGATGAGCACTTTTAAAGTTCTGCTATGTGGCGCGGTATTATC
CCGTGTTGACGCCGGGCAAGAGCAACTCGGTCGCCGCATACACTATTCTCAGAATGACTTGGTTGAGTAC
TCACCAGTCACAGAAAAGCATCTTACGGATGGCATGACAGTAAGAGAATTATGCAGTGCTGCCATAACCA
TGAGTGATAACACTGCGGCCAACTTACTTCTGACAACGATCGGAGGACCGAAGGAGCTAACCGCTTTTTT
GCACAACATGGGGGATCATGTAACTCGCCTTGATCGTTGGGAACCGGAGCTGAATGAAGCCATACCAAAC
GACGAGCGTGACACCACGATGCCTGCAGCAATGGCAACAACGTTGCGCAAACTATTAACTGGCGAACTAC
TTACTCTAGCTTCCCGGCAACAATTAATAGACTGGATGGAGGCGGATAAAGTTGCAGGACCACTTCTGCG
CTCGGCCCTTCCGGCTGGCTGGTTTATTGCTGATAAATCTGGAGCCGGTGAGCGTGGGTCTCGCGGTATC
ATTGCAGCACTGGGGCCAGATGGTAAGCCCTCCCGTATCGTAGTTATCTACACGACGGGGAGTCAGGCAA
CTATGGATGAACGAAATAGACAGATCGCTGAGATAGGTGCCTCACTGATTAAGCATTGGTAACTGTCAGA
CCAAGTTTACTCATATATACTTTAGATTGATTTAAAACTTCATTTTTAATTTAAAAGGATCTAGGTGAAG
ATCCTTTTTGATAATCTCATGACCAAAATCCCTTAACGTGAGTTTTCGTTCCACTGAGCGTCAGACCCCG
TAGAAAAGATCAAAGGATCTTCTTGAGATCCTTTTTTTCTGCGCGTAATCTGCTGCTTGCAAACAAAAAA
ACCACCGCTACCAGCGGTGGTTTGTTTGCCGGATCAAGAGCTACCAACTCTTTTTCCGAAGGTAACTGGC
TTCAGCAGAGCGCAGATACCAAATACTGTCCTTCTAGTGTAGCCGTAGTTAGGCCACCACTTCAAGAACT
CTGTAGCACCGCCTACATACCTCGCTCTGCTAATCCTGTTACCAGTGGCTGCTGCCAGTGGCGATAAGTC
GTGTCTTACCGGGTTGGACTCAAGACGATAGTTACCGGATAAGGCGCAGCGGTCGGGCTGAACGGGGGGT
TCGTGCACACAGCCCAGCTTGGAGCGAACGACCTACACCGAACTGAGATACCTACAGCGTGAGCTATGAG
AAAGCGCCACGCTTCCCGAAGGGAGAAAGGCGGACAGGTATCCGGTAAGCGGCAGGGTCGGAACAGGAGA
GCGCACGAGGGAGCTTCCAGGGGGAAACGCCTGGTATCTTTATAGTCCTGTCGGGTTTCGCCACCTCTGA
CTTGAGCGTCGATTTTTGTGATGCTCGTCAGGGGGGCGGAGCCTATGGAAAAACGCCAGCAACGCGGCCT
TTTTACGGTTCCTGGCCTTTTGCTGGCCTTTTGCTCACATGTTCTTTCCTGCGTTATCCCCTGATTCTGT
GGATAACCGTATTACCGCCTTTGAGTGAGCTGATACCGCTCGCCGCAGCCGAACGACCGAGCGCAGCGAG
TCAGTGAGCGAGGAAGCGGAAGAGCGCCTGATGCGGTATTTTCTCCTTACGCATCTGTGCGGTATTTCAC
ACCGCATAAATTCCGACACCATCGAATGGTGCAAAACCTTTCGCGGTATGGCATGATAGCGCCCGGAAGA
GAGTCAATTCAGGGTGGTGAATGTGAAACCAGTAACGTTATACGATGTCGCAGAGTATGCCGGTGTCTCT
TATCAGACCGTTTCCCGCGTGGTGAACCAGGCCAGCCACGTTTCTGCGAAAACGCGGGAAAAAGTGGAAG
CGGCGATGGCGGAGCTGAATTACATTCCCAACCGCGTGGCACAACAACTGGCGGGCAAACAGTCGTTGCT
GATTGGCGTTGCCACCTCCAGTCTGGCCCTGCACGCGCCGTCGCAAATTGTCGCGGCGATTAAATCTCGC
GCCGATCAACTGGGTGCCAGCGTGGTGGTGTCGATGGTAGAACGAAGCGGCGTCGAAGCCTGTAAAGCGG
CGGTGCACAATCTTCTCGCGCAACGCGTCAGTGGGCTGATCATTAACTATCCGCTGGATGACCAGGATGC
CATTGCTGTGGAAGCTGCCTGCACTAATGTTCCGGCGTTATTTCTTGATGTCTCTGACCAGACACCCATC
AACAGTATTATTTTCTCCCATGAAGACGGTACGCGACTGGGCGTGGAGCATCTGGTCGCATTGGGTCACC
AGCAAATCGCGCTGTTAGCGGGCCCATTAAGTTCTGTCTCGGCGCGTCTGCGTCTGGCTGGCTGGCATAA
ATATCTCACTCGCAATCAAATTCAGCCGATAGCGGAACGGGAAGGCGACTGGAGTGCCATGTCCGGTTTT
CAACAAACCATGCAAATGCTGAATGAGGGCATCGTTCCCACTGCGATGCTGGTTGCCAACGATCAGATGG
CGCTGGGCGCAATGCGCGCCATTACCGAGTCCGGGCTGCGCGTTGGTGCGGATATCTCGGTAGTGGGATA
CGACGATACCGAAGACAGCTCATGTTATATCCCGCCGTCAACCACCATCAAACAGGATTTTCGCCTGCTG
GGGCAAACCAGCGTGGACCGCTTGCTGCAACTCTCTCAGGGCCAGGCGGTGAAGGGCAATCAGCTGTTGC
CCGTCTCACTGGTGAAAAGAAAAACCACCCTGGCGCCCAATACGCAAACCGCCTCTCCCCGCGCGTTGGC
CGATTCATTAATGCAGCTGGCACGACAGGTTTCCCGACTGGAAAGCGGGCAGTGAGCGCAACGCAATTAA
TGTGAGTTAGCTCACTCATTAGGCACCCCAGGCTTTACACTTTATGCTTCCGGCTCGTATGTTGTGTGGA
ATTGTGAGCGGATAACAATTTCACACAGGAAACAGCTATGACCATGATTACGGATTCACTGGCCGTCGTT
TTACAACGTCGTGACTGGGAAAACCCTGGCGTTACCCAACTTAATCGCCTTGCAGCACATCCCCCTTTCG
CCAGCTGGCGTAATAGCGAAGAGGCCCGCACCGATCGCCCTTCCCAACAGTTGCGCAGCCTGAATGGCGA
ATGGCGCTTTGCCTGGTTTCCGGCACCAGAAGCGGTGCCGGAAAGCTGGCTGGAGTGCGATCTTCCTGAG
GCCGATACTGTCGTCGTCCCCTCAAACTGGCAGATGCACGGTTACGATGCGCCCATCTACACCAACGTAA
CCTATCCCATTACGGTCAATCCGCCGTTTGTTCCCACGGAGAATCCGACGGGTTGTTACTCGCTCACATT
TAATGTTGATGAAAGCTGGCTACAGGAAGGCCAGACGCGAATTATTTTTGATGGCGTTGGAATT
